Addgene plasmid #120678: Smp_021730-Cd4-bio-His
Purpose: Expression of recombinant S. mansoni protein
Depositing lab: Gavin Wright. Depositing organization: Wellcome Sanger Institute. Publication: A library of cell-surface and secreted proteins from Schistosoma mansoni identifies early serological markers of infection. Cécile Crosnier, Anna V. Protasio, Gabriel Rinaldi, Shona Wilson, Matthew Berriman, Gavin J. Wright. bioRXiv 10.1101/593616.
Backbone
  Vector backbone: pTT3
  Backbone manufacturer: Yves Durocher, NRC
  Backbone size w/o insert (bp): 6686
  Vector type: Mammalian Expression
Growth in bacteria
  Bacterial resistance: Ampicillin, 100 μg/mL
  Growth temperature: 37°C
  Growth strain: DH5alpha
  Copy number: High Copy
Gene/Insert
  Gene/Insert name: Smp_021730
  Species: Schistosoma mansoni
  Insert size (bp): 574
  Entrez Gene: Smp_021730.1 (a.k.a. Smp_021730.1, Smp_021730.2, Smp_021730.3)
  Promoter: CMV
  Tag / fusion protein: ratCd4(d3+4)-bio-6His (C terminal on backbone)
  Cloning method: Restriction Enzyme; 5′ cloning site NotI (not destroyed); 3′ cloning site AscI (not destroyed)
Terms and licenses: Academic/Nonprofit Terms; Industry Terms: Not Available to Industry
How to cite: Smp_021730-Cd4-bio-His was a gift from Gavin Wright (Addgene plasmid # 120678 ; http://n2t.net/addgene:120678 ; RRID:Addgene_120678)
