[The description below was written by a language model from this plasmid's Addgene catalogue record and pLannotate feature annotations shown in this document.]
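Description:
Smp_021730-Cd4-bio-His is a mammalian expression plasmid built on the pTT3 backbone for producing a recombinant, secreted form of the Schistosoma mansoni protein Smp_021730. It is maintained in E. coli through a high-copy ColE1/pUC-type origin and selected with ampicillin via the β-lactamase gene. The backbone also carries a fragment of the Epstein-Barr virus oriP element, which can support episomal maintenance and enhanced transient expression in cell lines that supply EBNA1. Remnants of lac regulatory sequences and small fragments of other bacterial elements are annotated as well and appear to be backbone carry-over rather than functional parts.

Expression is driven by the human CMV immediate-early enhancer and promoter, followed by adenovirus-derived leader and splice sequences and a chimeric intron fragment, which are commonly included to improve mRNA processing and translation. The short hit to the adenoviral terminal protein on the opposite strand most likely reflects this leader region rather than an intended coding sequence. The open reading frame begins with a partial match to a mouse immunoglobulin heavy chain signal sequence, which directs the product into the secretory pathway. The 574 bp S. mansoni insert is cloned between retained NotI and AscI sites and sits in the unannotated stretch upstream of the rat Cd4 fragment. The backbone supplies the C-terminal tag, made up of rat Cd4 domains 3 and 4, a biotinylation acceptor sequence and a six-histidine tag, and a rabbit β-globin polyadenylation signal ends the transcript. The tag allows purification by the histidine stretch and oriented capture through biotin. According to the record, the construct belongs to a library of S. mansoni cell-surface and secreted proteins used to identify early serological markers of infection.
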