Features (pLannotate 1.2.2; 18 found; start..end, strand, type, name):
      1..380     +  enhancer       CMV enhancer: human cytomegalovirus immediate early enhancer
    382..581     +  promoter       CMV promoter: human cytomegalovirus (CMV) immediate early promoter
    649..687     +  misc_feature   Ad SA (fragment): adenovirus major late transcript splice acceptor (Friedrich and Soriano, 1991)
    720..929     -  CDS            PTP (fragment): TERM_ADE02 - Experimental evidence at protein level: Swiss-Prot protein existence level 1. Protein covalently bound to the viral DNA that acts as a primer for viral genomic replication by DNA strand displacement. Assembles on the viral origin of replication in an initiation complex with viral polymerase, DBP, host NFIA and host POU2F1/OCT1. During initiation, the polymerase covalently couples the first dCTP with Ser- 580 of pTP. The terminal protein stimulates the template activity over 20 fold compared to protein-free templates. Neo-synthesized viral genomes are linked to two preterminal prot
    960..1049    +  intron         chimeric intron (fragment): chimera between introns from adenovirus and immunoglobulin heavy chain genes
   1068..1114    +  CDS            IgH signal sequence (fragment): signal sequence from the mouse immunoglobulin heavy chain variable region
   1767..2327    +  CDS            Cd4 (fragment): CD4_RAT - Experimental evidence at protein level: Swiss-Prot protein existence level 1. Integral membrane glycoprotein that plays an essential role in the immune response and serves multiple functions in responses against both external and internal offenses. In T-cells, functions primarily as a coreceptor for MHC class II molecule:peptide complex. The antigens presented by class II peptides are derived from extracellular proteins while class I peptides are derived from cytosolic proteins. Interacts simultaneously with the T-cell receptor (TCR) and the MHC class II presented by antigen presenti
   2487..2542    +  polyA_signal   β-globin poly(A) signal: rabbit β-globin polyadenylation signal (Gil and Proudfoot, 1987)
   3056..4737    -  rep_origin     oriP (fragment): Epstein-Barr virus oriP replication origin (Yates et al., 2000)
   4864..4968    +  promoter       AmpR promoter: bla
   4969..5829    +  CDS            AmpR: β-lactamase; bla; confers resistance to ampicillin, carbenicillin, and related antibiotics
   6000..6588    +  rep_origin     ori: high-copy-number ColE1/pMB1/pBR322/pUC origin of replication
   6771..6863    +  CDS            lacI (fragment): lac repressor; lacI; The lac repressor binds to the lac operator to inhibit transcription in E. coli. This inhibition can be relieved by adding lactose or isopropyl-β-D-thiogalactopyranoside (IPTG).
   6876..6897    +  protein_bind   CAP binding site: CAP binding activates transcription in the presence of cAMP. E. coli catabolite activator protein
   6912..6942    +  promoter       lac promoter: promoter for the E. coli lac operon
   6950..6966    +  protein_bind   lac operator: The lac repressor binds to the lac operator to inhibit transcription in E. coli. This inhibition can be relieved by adding lactose or isopropyl-β-D-thiogalactopyranoside (IPTG). lac repressor encoded by lacI
   7036..7052    +  promoter       tet promoter (fragment): E. coli promoter for tetracycline efflux protein gene
   7062..7087    -  CDS            bla(M) (fragment): β-lactamase lacking the signal sequence; bla(M); allows cytosolic expression of β-lactamase
>Addgene plasmid #120678 | Smp_021730-Cd4-bio-His | addgene full sequence | sequence record 234071 | Addgene NGS Result
GACATTGATTATTGACTAGTTATTAATAGTAATCAATTACGGGGTCATTAGTTCATAGCCCATATATGGA
GTTCCGCGTTACATAACTTACGGTAAATGGCCCGCCTGGCTGACCGCCCAACGACCCCCGCCCATTGACG
TCAATAATGACGTATGTTCCCATAGTAACGCCAATAGGGACTTTCCATTGACGTCAATGGGTGGAGTATT
TACGGTAAACTGCCCACTTGGCAGTACATCAAGTGTATCATATGCCAAGTCCGCCCCCTATTGACGTCAA
TGACGGTAAATGGCCCGCCTGGCATTATGCCCAGTACATGACCTTACGGGACTTTCCTACTTGGCAGTAC
ATCTACGTATTAGTCATCGCTATTACCATGGTGATGCGGTTTTGGCAGTACACCAATGGGCGTGGATAGC
GGTTTGACTCACGGGGATTTCCAAGTCTCCACCCCATTGACGTCAATGGGAGTTTGTTTTGGCACCAAAA
TCAACGGGACTTTCCAAAATGTCGTAATAACCCCGCCCCGTTGACGCAAATGGGCGGTAGGCGTGTACGG
TGGGAGGTCTATATAAGCAGAGCTCGTTTAGTGAACCGTCAGATCCTCACTCTCTTCCGCATCGCTGTCT
GCGAGGGCCAGCTGTTGGGCTCGCGGTTGAGGACAAACTCTTCGCGGTCTTTCCAGTACTCTTGGATCGG
AAACCCGTCGGCCTCCGAACGGTACTCCGCCACCGAGGGACCTGAGCGAGTCCGCATCGACCGGATCGGA
AAACCTCTCGAGAAAGGCGTCTAACCAGTCACAGTCGCAAGGTAGGCTGAGCACCGTGGCGGGCGGCAGC
GGGTGGCGGTCGGGGTTGTTTCTGGCGGAGGTGCTGCTGATGATGTAATTAAAGTAGGCGGTCTTGAGAC
GGCGGATGGTCGAGGTGAGGTGTGGCAGGCTTGAGATCCAGCTGTTGGGGTGAGTACTCCCTCTCAAAAG
CGGGCATTACTTCTGCGCTAAGATTGTCAGTTTCCAAAAACGAGGAGGATTTGATATTCACCTGGCCCGA
TCTGGCCATACACTTGAGTGACAATGACATCCACTTTGCCTTTCTCTCCACAGGTGTCCACTCCCAGGTC
CAAGTTTGCCACCATGGAGTTTCAGACCCAGGTACTCATGTCCCTGCTGCTCTGCATGTCTGGTGCGGCC
GCCGGCGGAATCAAGGACCGGATGCTGAAGTTCATCACCGACAACCGGAACCTGTTCGACACCGTGGTGT
CCGGCGACCTGAACGTGCCCGTGGAAAGCAAGCTGAGCTGGCTGCAGGAAGATCTGATCGCCGAGATCAG
CGAGGTGGAACCCGACACCAGCAGAGGCGAGATCAAGAGCAGCACCAAAGAAAACCCCAACCTGGTGGCC
AGCAGCAACGTGCGGGCCGTGCAGCAGTGCCACTGCAGCCCTCACGACCACCACCTGAAGTCCCTGGTGC
TGTACAGAAACCTGCCCGCCAGATGCTTCTGCGGCCACTGGTTTCTGCTGGTGGACGAGCAGAGATACGA
AGAGGAACGCGAGAAGAAGTGGAACAAGATCAAGGACAAGCCCGAGAACGCCGACCTGCTGAAGAGATTC
GACATCCTGGAAAAAGAGCTGAACATCCTGCTGGCCGAGGGCAAGAGCATGACCCCCAAGAGCCCTGGCG
CCGACGAGATGATGGACAACATGGCCCTGAAGTGGAAAGAGATGAAGGAAGTCTACGCCAACATCCGGAA
GAACATGCTGCTGGATGGCGCGCCGTCGACCTCCATCACGGCCTATAAGAGTGAGGGGGAGTCAGCGGAG
TTCTCCTTCCCACTCAACCTTGGAGAGGAAAGCCTGCAGGGAGAGTTGAGATGGAAGGCAGAGAAGGCTC
CTTCTTCCCAGTCCTGGATCACCTTCTCCCTAAAGAACCAAAAGGTGTCTGTGCAGAAGTCTACTAGCAA
CCCCAAGTTCCAGCTGTCCGAAACGCTCCCACTCACCCTTCAGATACCCCAGGTCTCCCTTCAGTTTGCT
GGTTCTGGCAACCTGACCCTGACTCTGGACAGAGGGATACTGTATCAGGAAGTGAACCTGGTGGTGATGA
AAGTGACTCAGCCCGACAGCAACACTTTGACCTGTGAGGTGATGGGACCCACCTCACCCAAGATGAGACT
GATCTTGAAGCAGGAGAATCAGGAGGCCAGGGTCTCCAGGCAGGAGAAAGTGATTCAAGTGCAGGCCCCT
GAAGCAGGGGTGTGGCAATGTCTACTGAGTGAAGGTGAAGAGGTCAAGATGGACTCCAAGATCCAGGTTT
TATCCAAAGGGTTGAATTCCGGCAGCCTGCACCACATCCTGGACGCCCAGAAGATGCTGTGGAACCACAG
GGACAGGAACCTGCCTCCTCTGGCCCCTCTGGGCCCCCACCACCATCACCACCATTGAGTCTAGACACGT
GATTAATTAAGGATCCCCCGACCTCGACCTCTGGCTAATAAAGGAAATTTATTTTCATTGCAATAGTGTG
TTGGAATTTTTTGTGTCTCTCACTCGGAAGGACATATGGGAGGGCAAATCATTTGGTCGAGATCCCTCGG
AGATCTCTAGCTAGAGGATCGATCCCCGCCCCGGACGAACTAAACCTGACTACGACATCTCTGCCCCTTC
TTCGCGGGGCAGTGCATGTAATCCCTTCAGTTGGTTGGTACAACTTGCCAACTGGGCCCTGTTCCACATG
TGACACGGGGGGGGACCAAACACAAAGGGGTTCTCTGACTGTAGTTGACATCCTTATAAATGGATGTGCA
CATTTGCCAACACTGAGTGGCTTTCATCCTGGAGCAGACTTTGCAGTCTGTGGACTGCAACACAACATTG
CCTTTATGTGTAACTCTTGGCTGAAGCTCTTACACCAATGCTGGGGGACATGTACCTCCCAGGGGCCCAG
GAAGACTACGGGAGGCTACACCAACGTCAATCAGAGGGGCCTGTGTAGCTACCGATAAGCGGACCCTCAA
GAGGGCATTAGCAATAGTGTTTATAAGGCCCCCTTGTTAACCCTAAACGGGTAGCATATGCTTCCCGGGT
AGTAGTATATACTATCCAGACTAACCCTAATTCAATAGCATATGTTACCCAACGGGAAGCATATGCTATC
GAATTAGGGTTAGTAAAAGGGTCCTAAGGAACAGCGATATCTCCCACCCCATGAGCTGTCACGGTTTTAT
TTACATGGGGTCAGGATTCCACGAGGGTAGTGAACCATTTTAGTCACAAGGGCAGTGGCTGAAGATCAAG
GAGCGGGCAGTGAACTCTCCTGAATCTTCGCCTGCTTCTTCATTCTCCTTCGTTTAGCTAATAGAATAAC
TGCTGAGTTGTGAACAGTAAGGTGTATGTGAGGTGCTCGAAAACAAGGTTTCAGGTGACGCCCCCAGAAT
AAAATTTGGACGGGGGGTTCAGTGGTGGCATTGTGCTATGACACCAATATAACCCTCACAAACCCCTTGG
GCAATAAATACTAGTGTAGGAATGAAACATTCTGAATATCTTTAACAATAGAAATCCATGGGGTGGGGAC
AAGCCGTAAAGACTGGATGTCCATCTCACACGAATTTATGGCTATGGGCAACACATAATCCTAGTGCAAT
ATGATACTGGGGTTATTAAGATGTGTCCCAGGCAGGGACCAAGACAGGTGAACCATGTTGTTACACTCTA
TTTGTAACAAGGGGAAAGAGAGTGGACGCCGACAGCAGCGGACTCCACTGGTTGTCTCTAACACCCCCGA
AAATTAAACGGGGCTCCACGCCAATGGGGCCCATAAACAAAGACAAGTGGCCACTCTTTTTTTTGAAATT
GTGGAGTGGGGGCACGCGTCAGCCCCCACACGCCGCCCTGCGGTTTTGGACTGTAAAATAAGGGTGTAAT
AACTTGGCTGATTGTAACCCCGCTAACCACTGCGGTCAAACCACTTGCCCACAAAACCACTAATGGCACC
CCGGGGAATACCTGCATAAGTAGGTGGGCGGGCCAAGATAGGGGCGCGATTGCTGCGATCTGGAGGACAA
ATTACACACACTTGCGCCTGAGCGCCAAGCACAGGGTTGTTGGTCCTCATATTCACGAGGTCGCTGAGAG
CACGGTGGGCTAATGTTGCCATGGGTAGCATATACTACCCAAATATCTGGATAGCATATGCTATCCTAAT
CTATATCTGGGTAGCATAGGCTATCCTAATCTATATCTGGGTAGCATATGCTATCCTAATCTATATCTGG
GTAGTATATGCTATCCTAATTTATATCTGGGTAGCATAGGCTATCCTAATCTATATCTGGGTAGCATATG
CTATCCTAATCTATATCTGGGTAGTATATGCTATCCTAATCTGTATCCGGGTAGCATATGCTATCCTAAT
AGAGATTAGGGTAGTATATGCTATCCTAATTTATATCTGGGTAGCATATACTACCCAAATATCTGGATAG
CATATGCTATCCTAATCTATATCTGGGTAGCATATGCTATCCTAATCTATATCTGGGTAGCATAGGCTAT
CCTAATCTATATCTGGGTAGCATATGCTATCCTAATCTATATCTGGGTAGTATATGCTATCCTAATTTAT
ATCTGGGTAGCATAGGCTATCCTAATCTATATCTGGGTAGCATATGCTATCCTAATCTATATCTGGGTAG
TATATGCTATCCTAATCTGTATCCGGGTAGCATATGCTATCCTCATGATAAGCTGTCAAACATGAGAATT
TTCTTGAAGACGAAAGGGCCTCGTGATACGCCTATTTTTATAGGTTAATGTCATGATAATAATGGTTTCT
TAGACGTCAGGTGGCACTTTTCGGGGAAATGTGCGCGGAACCCCTATTTGTTTATTTTTCTAAATACATT
CAAATATGTATCCGCTCATGAGACAATAACCCTGATAAATGCTTCAATAATATTGAAAAAGGAAGAGTAT
GAGTATTCAACATTTCCGTGTCGCCCTTATTCCCTTTTTTGCGGCATTTTGCCTTCCTGTTTTTGCTCAC
CCAGAAACGCTGGTGAAAGTAAAAGATGCTGAAGATCAGTTGGGTGCACGAGTGGGTTACATCGAACTGG
ATCTCAACAGCGGTAAGATCCTTGAGAGTTTTCGCCCCGAAGAACGTTTTCCAATGATGAGCACTTTTAA
AGTTCTGCTATGTGGCGCGGTATTATCCCGTGTTGACGCCGGGCAAGAGCAACTCGGTCGCCGCATACAC
TATTCTCAGAATGACTTGGTTGAGTACTCACCAGTCACAGAAAAGCATCTTACGGATGGCATGACAGTAA
GAGAATTATGCAGTGCTGCCATAACCATGAGTGATAACACTGCGGCCAACTTACTTCTGACAACGATCGG
AGGACCGAAGGAGCTAACCGCTTTTTTGCACAACATGGGGGATCATGTAACTCGCCTTGATCGTTGGGAA
CCGGAGCTGAATGAAGCCATACCAAACGACGAGCGTGACACCACGATGCCTGCAGCAATGGCAACAACGT
TGCGCAAACTATTAACTGGCGAACTACTTACTCTAGCTTCCCGGCAACAATTAATAGACTGGATGGAGGC
GGATAAAGTTGCAGGACCACTTCTGCGCTCGGCCCTTCCGGCTGGCTGGTTTATTGCTGATAAATCTGGA
GCCGGTGAGCGTGGGTCTCGCGGTATCATTGCAGCACTGGGGCCAGATGGTAAGCCCTCCCGTATCGTAG
TTATCTACACGACGGGGAGTCAGGCAACTATGGATGAACGAAATAGACAGATCGCTGAGATAGGTGCCTC
ACTGATTAAGCATTGGTAACTGTCAGACCAAGTTTACTCATATATACTTTAGATTGATTTAAAACTTCAT
TTTTAATTTAAAAGGATCTAGGTGAAGATCCTTTTTGATAATCTCATGACCAAAATCCCTTAACGTGAGT
TTTCGTTCCACTGAGCGTCAGACCCCGTAGAAAAGATCAAAGGATCTTCTTGAGATCCTTTTTTTCTGCG
CGTAATCTGCTGCTTGCAAACAAAAAAACCACCGCTACCAGCGGTGGTTTGTTTGCCGGATCAAGAGCTA
CCAACTCTTTTTCCGAAGGTAACTGGCTTCAGCAGAGCGCAGATACCAAATACTGTTCTTCTAGTGTAGC
CGTAGTTAGGCCACCACTTCAAGAACTCTGTAGCACCGCCTACATACCTCGCTCTGCTAATCCTGTTACC
AGTGGCTGCTGCCAGTGGCGATAAGTCGTGTCTTACCGGGTTGGACTCAAGACGATAGTTACCGGATAAG
GCGCAGCGGTCGGGCTGAACGGGGGGTTCGTGCACACAGCCCAGCTTGGAGCGAACGACCTACACCGAAC
TGAGATACCTACAGCGTGAGCTATGAGAAAGCGCCACGCTTCCCGAAGGGAGAAAGGCGGACAGGTATCC
GGTAAGCGGCAGGGTCGGAACAGGAGAGCGCACGAGGGAGCTTCCAGGGGGAAACGCCTGGTATCTTTAT
AGTCCTGTCGGGTTTCGCCACCTCTGACTTGAGCGTCGATTTTTGTGATGCTCGTCAGGGGGGCGGAGCC
TATGGAAAAACGCCAGCAACGCGGCCTTTTTACGGTTCCTGGCCTTTTGCTGGCCTTTTGCTCACATGTT
CTTTCCTGCGTTATCCCCTGATTCTGTGGATAACCGTATTACCGCCTTTGAGTGAGCTGATACCGCTCGC
CGCAGCCGAACGACCGAGCGCAGCGAGTCAGTGAGCGAGGAAGCGGAAGAGCGCCCAATACGCAAACCGC
CTCTCCCCGCGCGTTGGCCGATTCATTAATGCAGCTGGCACGACAGGTTTCCCGACTGGAAAGCGGGCAG
TGAGCGCAACGCAATTAATGTGAGTTAGCTCACTCATTAGGCACCCCAGGCTTTACACTTTATGCTTCCG
GCTCGTATGTTGTGTGGAATTGTGAGCGGATAACAATTTCACACAGGAAACAGCTATGACCATGATTACG
CCAAGCTCTAGCTAGAGGTCGACCAATTCTCATGTTTGACAGCTTATCATCGCAGATCCGGGCAACGTTG
TTGCCATTGCTGCAGGCGCAGAACTGGTAGGTATGGAAGATCTATACATTGAATCAATATTGGCAATTAG
CCATATTAGTCATTGGTTATATAGCATAAATCAATATTGGCTATTGGCCATTGCATACGTTGTATCTATA
TCATAATATGTACATTTATATTGGCTCATGTCCAATATGACCGCCATGTT
